>Addgene plasmid #105069 | pTorPE-Y-GECO2.2s | addgene full sequence | sequence record 205944 | Addgene NGS Result
AAGAAACCAATTGTCCATATTGCATCAGACATTGCCGTCACTGCGTCTTTTACTGGCTCTTCTCGCTAAC
CAAACCGGTAACCCCGCTTATTAAAAGCATTCTGTAACAAAGCGGGACCAAAGCCATGACAAAATCGCGT
AACAAAAGTGTCTATAATCACGGCAGAAAAGTCCACATTGATTATTTGCACGGCGTCACACTTTGCTATG
CCATAGCATTTTTATCCATAAGATTAGCGGATCCTACCTGACGCTTTTTATCGCAACTCTCTACTGTTTC
TCCATACCCGTTTTTTGGGCTAACAGGAGGAATTAACCATGGGTTTAAAGAGGAGAAAGGTCATGAACAA
TAACGATCTCTTTCAGGCATCACGTCGGCGTTTTCTGGCACAACTCGGCAGCTTAACCGACGCCGGGACG
CTGGGGCCGTCATTGTTAACGCCGCGACGTGCGACTGCGGCGCAAGCGGCGACTGACGCTTCTAGAGGTT
CTCATCATCATCATCATCATGGTATGGCTAGCATGACTGGTGGACAGCAAATGGGTCGGGATCTGTACGA
CGAAGATGATAAGGATCTCGCCACAATGGCCGACTCATCACGTCGTAAGTGGAATAAGACAGGTCACGCA
GTCAGAGCTATAGGCCGGCTGAGCTCACTCGAGGGTTATAGTACCGAGAAAATTGTGCCTGTTCCAAAGC
AAGGGATATTAAAAGGAAAGGTCAGCATGTACCTATTGCTGAAGGATGGCGGTCGTTATCATTGCCAGTT
TGATACGGTATATAAAGCTAAATCAGTGCCCTCCAAGATGCCAGGACGGCATTTTATACAGCATAAGCTC
CTTAGGGAGGACCGCTCTGATGCTAAAAACCATAAATGGCAATTAACAGAACATGCAATCGCAGGCATGG
ACGAGCTGTACAAGGGAGGTACAGGCGGGAGTATGGTGAGCAAGGGCGAGGGGCAATCGAAGCATGGGCT
AAAGGAGGAGATGACGGTGAAGTACCACATGGAAGGTTGCGTTAATGGTCACAAATTTGTCATTACTGGA
GAGGGCATTGGAAACCCTTTTAAGGGTAAGCAAACTGCAAATTTGTGTGTGATAGAAGGAGGCCCGCTGC
CGTTCTCGGAGGACATTTTAAGTCCGGGTTTTAAATATGGTGACCGGATTTTCACAGAGTACCCACAGGA
TATTGTAGATTACTTCAAGAACTCATGTCCAGAGGGCTATACGTGGGAAAGGAGCTTCTTCTATGAGGAC
GGAGCGGTCTGTCGATGCAACGCGGACATAACAGTCTCTGAAAAGGAGAACTGCATCTATCACAAAAGTA
TCTTCTATGGGGTGAATTTTCCCGCCGACGGCCCCGTAATGAAGAAAATGACCACTAATTGGGAAGCTGA
CACGCGTGACGACCTGACTGAAGAGCAGATCGCAGAATTTAAAGAGGCTTTCTCCCTATTTGACAAGGAC
GGGGATGGGACGATAACAACCGAGGAGCTGGGGACGGTGTTCCGGTCTCTGGGGCAGAACCCCTCAGAAG
CAGAGCTGCGGGACATGATCAATGAAGTAGATGCCGACGGTGACGGCACAATCGGCTTCCCTGAGTTCCT
GACGATGATGACAAGAAAAATGAATGACACGGACAGTGAAGAGGAAATTAGAGAAGCGTTCCGTGTGTTT
GATAAGGACGGCAATGGCTACATCGGCGCAGCAGAGCTTCGCCACGTGATGACAAACCTTGGAGAGAAGT
TAACAGATGAAGAGTTTGATGAAATGATCAGGGTAGCAGACTCCGACGGGGATGGTCAGGTAAACTACGA
AGAGTTTGTACAAATGATGACAGCAAAGTGAAAGCTTGGCTGTTTTGGCGGATGAGAGAAGATTTTCAGC
CTGATACAGATTAAATCAGAACGCAGAAGCGGTCTGATAAAACAGAATTTGCCTGGCGGCAGTAGCGCGG
TGGTCCCACCTGACCCCATGCCGAACTCAGAAGTGAAACGCCGTAGCGCCGATGGTAGTGTGGGGTCTCC
CCATGCGAGAGTAGGGAACTGCCAGGCATCAAATAAAACGAAAGGCTCAGTCGAAAGACTGGGCCTTTCG
TTTTATCTGTTGTTTGTCGGTGAACGCTCTCCTGAGTAGGACAAATCCGCCGGGAGCGGATTTGAACGTT
GCGAAGCAACGGCCCGGAGGGTGGCGGGCAGGACGCCCGCCATAAACTGCCAGGCATCAAATTAAGCAGA
AGGCCATCCTGACGGATGGCCTTTTTGCGTTTCTACAAACTCTTTTGTTTATTTTTCTAAATACATTCAA
ATATGTATCCGCTCATGAGACAATAACCCTGATAAATGCTTCAATAATATTGAAAAAGGAAGAGTATGAG
TATTCAACATTTCCGTGTCGCCCTTATTCCCTTTTTTGCGGCATTTTGCCTTCCTGTTTTTGCTCACCCA
GAAACGCTGGTGAAAGTAAAAGATGCTGAAGATCAGTTGGGTGCACGAGTGGGTTACATCGAACTGGATC
TCAACAGCGGTAAGATCCTTGAGAGTTTTCGCCCCGAAGAACGTTTTCCAATGATGAGCACTTTTAAAGT
TCTGCTATGTGGCGCGGTATTATCCCGTGTTGACGCCGGGCAAGAGCAACTCGGTCGCCGCATACACTAT
TCTCAGAATGACTTGGTTGAGTACTCACCAGTCACAGAAAAGCATCTTACGGATGGCATGACAGTAAGAG
AATTATGCAGTGCTGCCATAACCATGAGTGATAACACTGCGGCCAACTTACTTCTGACAACGATCGGAGG
ACCGAAGGAGCTAACCGCTTTTTTGCACAACATGGGGGATCATGTAACTCGCCTTGATCGTTGGGAACCG
GAGCTGAATGAAGCCATACCAAACGACGAGCGTGACACCACGATGCCTGTAGCAATGGCAACAACGTTGC
GCAAACTATTAACTGGCGAACTACTTACTCTAGCTTCCCGGCAACAATTAATAGACTGGATGGAGGCGGA
TAAAGTTGCAGGACCACTTCTGCGCTCGGCCCTTCCGGCTGGCTGGTTTATTGCTGATAAATCTGGAGCC
GGTGAGCGTGGGTCTCGCGGTATCATTGCAGCACTGGGGCCAGATGGTAAGCCCTCCCGTATCGTAGTTA
TCTACACGACGGGGAGTCAGGCAACTATGGATGAACGAAATAGACAGATCGCTGAGATAGGTGCCTCACT
GATTAAGCATTGGTAACTGTCAGACCAAGTTTACTCATATATACTTTAGATTGATTTAAAACTTCATTTT
TAATTTAAAAGGATCTAGGTGAAGATCCTTTTTGATAATCTCATGACCAAAATCCCTTAACGTGAGTTAT
CGTTCCACTGAGCGTCAGACCCCGTAGAAAAGATCAAAGGATCTTCTTGAGATCCTTTTTTTCTGCGCGT
AATCTGCTGCTTGCAAACAAAAAAACCACCGCTACCAGCGGTGGTTTGTTTGCCGGATCAAGAGCTACCA
ACTCTTTTTCCGAAGGTAACTGGCTTCAGCAGAGCGCAGATACCAAATACTGTCCTTCTAGTGTAGCCGT
AGTTAGGCCACCACTTCAAGAACTCTGTAGCACCGCCTACATACCTCGCTCTGCTAATCCTGTTACCAGT
GGCTGCTGCCAGTGGCGATAAGTCGTGTCTTACCGGGTTGGACTCAAGACGATAGTTACCGGATAAGGCG
CAGCGGTCGGGCTGAACGGGGGGTTCGTGCACACAGCCCAGCTTGGAGCGAACGACCTACACCGAACTGA
GATACCTACAGCGTGAGCTATGAGAAAGCGCCACGCTTCCCGAAGGGAGAAAGGCGGACAGGTATCCGGT
AAGCGGCAGGGTCGGAACAGGAGAGCGCACGAGGGAGCTTCCAGGGGGAAACGCCTGGTATCTTTATAGT
CCTGTCGGGTTTCGCCACCTCTGACTTGAGCGTCGATTTTTGTGATGCTCGTCAGGGGGGCGGAGCCTAT
GGAAAAACGCCAGCAACGCGGCCTTTTTACGGTTCCTGGCCTTTTGCTGGCCTTTTGCTCACATGTTCTT
TCCTGCGTTATCCCCTGATTCTGTGGATAACCGTATTACCGCCTTTGAGTGAGCTGATACCGCTCGCCGC
AGCCGAACGACCGAGCGCAGCGAGTCAGTGAGCGAGGAAGCGGAAGAGCGCCTGATGCGGTATTTTCTCC
TTACGCATCTGTGCGGTATTTCACACCGCATATGGTGCACTCTCAGTACAATCTGCTCTGATGCCGCATA
GTTAAGCCAGTATACACTCCGCTATCGCTACGTGACTGGGTCATGGCTGCGCCCCGACACCCGCCAACAC
CCGCTGACGCGCCCTGACGGGCTTGTCTGCTCCCGGCATCCGCTTACAGACAAGCTGTGACCGTCTCCGG
GAGCTGCATGTGTCAGAGGTTTTCACCGTCATCACCGAAACGCGCGAGGCAGCAGATCAATTCGCGCGCG
AAGGCGAAGCGGCATGCATAATGTGCCTGTCAAATGGACGAAGCAGGGATTCTGCAAACCCTATGCTACT
CCGTCAAGCCGTCAATTGTCTGATTCGTTACCAATTATGACAACTTGACGGCTACATCATTCACTTTTTC
TTCACAACCGGCACGGAACTCGCTCGGGCTGGCCCCGGTGCATTTTTTAAATACCCGCGAGACATAGAGT
TGATCGTCAAAACCAACATTGCGACCGACGGTGGCGATAGGCATCCGGGTGGTGCTCAAAAGCAGCTTCG
CCTGGCTGATACGTTGGTCCTCGCGCCAGCTTAAGACGCTAATCCCTAACTGCTGGCGGAAAAGATGTGA
CAGACGCGACGGCGACAAGCAAACATGCTGTGCGACGCTGGCGATATCAAAATTGCTGTCTGCCAGGTGA
TCGCTGATGTACTGACAAGCCTCGCGTACCCGATTATCCATCGGTGGATGGAGCGACTCGTTAATCGCTT
CCATGCGCCGCAGTAACAATTGCTCAAGCAGATTTATCGCCAGCAGCTCCGAATAGCGCCCTTCCCCTTG
CCCGGCGTTAATGATTTGCCCAAACAGGTCGCTGAAATGCGGCTGGTGCGCTTCATCCGGGCGAAAGAAC
CCCGTATTGGCAAATATTGACGGCCAGTTAAGCCATTCATGCCAGTAGGCGCGCGGACGAAAGTAAACCC
ACTGGTGATACCATTCGCGAGCCTCCGGATGACGACCGTAGTGATGAATCTCTCCTGGCGGGAACAGCAA
AATATCACCCGGTCGGCAAACAAATTCTCGTCCCTGATTTTTCACCACCCCCTGACCGCGAATGGTGAGA
TTGAGAATATAACCTTTCATTCCCAGCGGTCGGTCGATAAAAAAATCGAGATAACCGTTGGCCTCAATCG
GCGTTAAACCCGCCACCAGATGGGCATTAAACGAGTATCCCGGCAGCAGGGGATCATTTTGCGCTTCAGC
CATACTTTTCATACTCCCGCCATTCAGAG
Features (pLannotate 1.2.2; 17 found; start..end, strand, type, name):
      1..285     +  promoter       araBAD promoter: araBAD; promoter of the L-arabinose operon of E. coli; the araC regulatory gene is transcribed in the opposite direction (Guzman et al., 1995)
    343..480     +  CDS            torA (fragment): TORA_ECOLI - Experimental evidence at protein level: Swiss-Prot protein existence level 1. Reduces trimethylamine-N-oxide (TMAO) into trimethylamine; an anaerobic reaction coupled to energy-yielding reactions. From Escherichia coli (strain K12).
    493..513     +  CDS            capTEV™ (fragment): composite tag for in vivo biotinylation, TEV protease cleavage, and 6xHis tagging
    514..546     +  CDS            T7 tag (gene 10 leader): leader peptide from bacteriophage T7 gene 10 promotes efficient translation in E. coli
    601..657     +  CDS            calmodulin-binding peptide: calmodulin-binding peptide from avian smooth muscle myosin light chain kinase
    669..924     +  CDS            mPapaya1 (fragment): monomeric yellow fluorescent protein derived from the Zoanthus fluorescent protein zFP538 mammalian codon-optimized
    943..1404    +  CDS            mPapaya0.6 (fragment): mPapaya0.6 is a fluorescent protein published in 2013, derived from Zoanthus sp.. It is reported to be a monomer.
   1408..1758    +  CDS            CALM_TETPY (fragment): Experimental evidence at protein level: Swiss-Prot protein existence level 1. Calmodulin mediates the control of a large number of enzymes, ion channels and other proteins by Ca(2+). Among the enzymes to be stimulated by the calmodulin-Ca(2+) complex are a number of protein kinases and phosphatases. From Tetrahymena pyriformis.
   1941..2056    +  ncRNA          5S rRNA: Accession: RF00001 - 5S ribosomal RNA
   2060..2146    +  terminator     rrnB T1 terminator: Escherichia coli rrnB; transcription terminator T1 from the E. coli rrnB gene
   2238..2265    +  terminator     rrnB T2 terminator: transcription terminator T2 from the E. coli rrnB gene
   2284..2375    +  promoter       AmpR promoter: bla
   2376..3236    +  CDS            AmpR: β-lactamase; bla; confers resistance to ampicillin, carbenicillin, and related antibiotics
   3407..3995    +  rep_origin     ori: high-copy-number ColE1/pMB1/pBR322/pUC origin of replication
   4181..4321    -  misc_feature   bom: basis of mobility region from pBR322
   4423..4463    -  CDS            rop (fragment): Rop protein, which maintains plasmids at low copy number; rop
   4585..5463    -  CDS            araC: L-arabinose regulatory protein; araC
