[The description below was written by a language model from this plasmid's Addgene catalogue record and pLannotate feature annotations shown in this document.]
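Description:
pTorPE-Y-GECO2.2s is a 5,489 bp bacterial expression plasmid built on a customized, pBAD-style backbone for arabinose-inducible production of a genetically encoded calcium indicator in E. coli. It is propagated through a ColE1/pMB1-family origin accompanied by the pBR322 bom region and a fragment of rop. The catalogue lists it as low copy, although the automated annotation labels the origin generically as high-copy. Selection is by ampicillin through the bla gene. The araC regulator is encoded divergently from the araBAD promoter, so transcription of the insert is repressed until L-arabinose is supplied. Sequencing found an F261V substitution in araC, which the depositor does not expect to affect regulation or plasmid function.

The payload is Y-GECO2.2s, a synthetic 1,371 bp insert cloned between XbaI and HindIII sites. It is a variant of Y-GECO1 described as a yellow fluorescent Ca2+ indicator with high binding affinity and slow kinetics. The feature table shows the typical single-fluorescent-protein sensor layout. A calmodulin-binding peptide from smooth muscle myosin light chain kinase is followed by two segments matching the Zoanthus-derived yellow protein mPapaya, an arrangement consistent with circular permutation, and then a calmodulin domain. Calcium-dependent interaction between calmodulin and the peptide alters the fluorescence of the chromophore. Upstream of the sensor lie a fragment of torA, presumably the TorA signal sequence that directs export to the periplasm via the Tat pathway, an N-terminal 6xHis tag for affinity purification, and a T7 gene 10 leader. The rrnB T1 and T2 terminators close the transcription unit. The plasmid is suited to bacterial expression, screening and purification of the indicator protein.
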