Addgene plasmid #105069: pTorPE-Y-GECO2.2s
Purpose: A yellow fluorescent Ca2+ indicator variant with high binding affinity and slow kinetics for expression in bacterial cells
Depositing lab: Robert Campbell. Depositing organization: University of Alberta. Publication: Inverse-response Ca(2+) indicators for optogenetic visualization of neuronal inhibition. Zhao Y, Bushey D, Zhao Y, Schreiter ER, Harrison DJ, Wong AM, Campbell RE. Sci Rep. 2018 Aug 6;8(1):11758. doi: 10.1038/s41598-018-30080-x. PubMed 30082904.
Backbone
  Vector backbone: Customized Vector
  Backbone size w/o insert (bp): 4118
  Total vector size (bp): 5489
  Vector type: Bacterial Expression
Growth in bacteria
  Bacterial resistance: Ampicillin, 100 μg/mL
  Growth temperature: 37°C
  Growth strain: DH5alpha
  Copy number: Low Copy
Gene/Insert
  Gene/Insert name: Y-GECO2.2s
  Species: Synthetic
  Insert size (bp): 1371
  GenBank ID: MG520328
  Promoter: pBAD
  Tag / fusion protein: 6x His tag (N terminal on insert)
  Cloning method: Restriction Enzyme; 5′ cloning site XbaI (not destroyed); 3′ cloning site HindIII (not destroyed)
  Sequencing primers: 5′ ATGCCATAGCATTTTTATCC; 3′ GATTTAATCTGTATCAGG
Terms and licenses: Academic/Nonprofit Terms; Industry Terms: Not Available to Industry
Depositor comments: This gene is a variant of pTorPE-Y-GECO1 (Plasmid #55765) Addgene NGS results found F261V in the araC translation. The depositing laboratory believes that this is not a problem for araC or plasmid function
How to cite: pTorPE-Y-GECO2.2s was a gift from Robert Campbell (Addgene plasmid # 105069 ; http://n2t.net/addgene:105069 ; RRID:Addgene_105069)
